>Addgene plasmid #45339 | pCN-MET3-GFP | depositor full sequence | sequence record 63487 | pCN-MET3-GFP sequence 6725 bps
TCGCGCGTTTCGGTGATGACGGTGAAAACCTCTGACACATGCAGCTCCCGGAGACGGTCACAGCTTGTCT
GTAAGCGGATGCCGGGAGCAGACAAGCCCGTCAGGGCGCGTCAGCGGGTGTTGGCGGGTGTCGGGGCTGG
CTTAACTATGCGGCATCAGAGCAGATTGTACTGAGAGTGCACCATACCATAGCTTCAAAATGTTTCTACT
CCTTTTTTACTCTTCCAGATTTTCTCGGACTCCGCGCATCGCCGTACCACTTCAAAACACCCAAGCACAG
CATACTAAATTTCCCCTCTTTCTTCCTCTAGGGTGTCGTTAATTACCCGTACTAAAGGTTTGGAAAAGAA
AAAAGAGACCGCCTCGTTTCTTTTTCTTCGTCGAAAAAGGCAATAAAAATTTTTATCACGTTTCTTTTTC
TTGAAAATTTTTTTTTGATTTTTTTCTCTTTCGATGACCTCCCATTGATATTTAAGTTAATAAACGGTCT
TCAATTTCTCAAGTTTCAGTTTCATTTTTCTTGTTCTATTACAACTTTTTTTACTTCTTGCTCATTAGAA
AGAAAGCATAGCAATCTAATCTAAGTTTTGGATCTAAAATGGGCACCACTCTTGACGACACGGCTTACCG
ATACCGCACCAGTGTCCCGGGGGACGCCGAGGCCATCGAGGCACTGGATGGGTCCTTCACCACCGACACC
GTCTTCCGCGTCACCGCCACCGGGGACGGCTTCACCCTGCGGGAGGTGCCGGTGGACCCGCCCCTGACCA
AGGTGTTCCCCGACGACGAATCGGACGACGAATCGGACGACGGGGAGGACGGCGACCCTGACTCCCGGAC
GTTCGTCGCGTACGGGGACGACGGCGACCTGGCGGGCTTCGTGGTCGTCTCGTACTCCGGCTGGAACCGC
CGGCTGACCGTCGAGGACATCGAGGTCGCCCCGGAGCACCGGGGGCACGGGGTCGGGCGCGCGTTGATGG
GGCTCGCGACGGAGTTCGCCCGCGAGCTGGGCGCCGGGCACCTCTGGCTGGAGGTCACCAACGTCAACGC
ACCGGCGATCCACGCGTACCGGCGGATGGGGTTCACCCTCTGCGGCCTGGACACCGCCCTGTACGACGGC
ACCGCCTCGGACGGCGAGCAGGCGCTCTACATGAGCATGCCCTGCCCCTAAGTCGAGTCATGTAATTAGT
TATGTCACGCTTACATTCACGCCCTCCCCCCACATCCGCTCTAACCGAAAAGGAAGGAGTTAGACAACCT
GAAGTCTAGGTCCCTATTTATTTTTTTATAGTTATGTTAGTATTAAGAACGTTATTTATATTTCAAATTT
TTCTTTTTTTTCTGTACAGACGCGTGTACGCATGTAACATTATACTGAAAACCTTGCTTGAGAAGGTTTT
GGGACGCTCGAAGGCTTTAATTTGCGGCCGTATGCGGTGTGAAATACCGCACAGATGCGTAAGGAGAAAA
TACCGCATCAGGCGCCATTCGCCATTCAGGCTGCGCAACTGTTGGGAAGGGCGATCGGTGCGGGCCTCTT
CGCTATTACGCCAGCTGGCGAAAGGGGGATGTGCTGCAAGGCGATTAAGTTGGGTAACGCCAGGGTTTTC
CCAGTCACGACGTTGTAAAACGACGGCCAGTGAATTCGAGCTCATACCAGTTACAATTAGTATTACAATG
GTTTACCAAGTACAAATTATGTAATATGGTTATAATTGGCTTATATGTATGGAGGTAGGGAACTGCAGGT
TATTGTTCTGTTAAACTACCAGTAATGCAAGACGGCTAAGTCATATGACTGCCACTTTGTCAATCCTGAA
GAAAATGACAATAGAAAGTGATATAATACACGTGATATGCGTAGGATGGGACCCAAAGATAGCCACATCA
CATGATCTTCAAAAACCCCGTCAAAAAGGAATAAATCGAAGGAAAAAAAATGCCACGTGACTTTGATAGT
CAAAATCAGGTTATATTACTATACGATCCCCCACACATAACCTTTACCACACACCGCACGGGCTGGACTT
ATCCTATTAGAAAGCGGTGCAGCCAGGGCCAAGAAAACGCGAACGACGCAGAAAAAACGTCAAGCAAAAA
AACTGTGGTGTTATTTAAAGCATACAATTTCCTGCCTCCCTTTAATGCTACGGGGGATCTAGCAAATGGG
AAAATATCACATGACTTTGGCTAGAAGGGGTGGGAAAACAGATATTTTAGTCACATTGTTTGATTTCACG
TACTACACGATACACTACACTACACAATACACTGCAATACACTACACTGTATGGTTCCCTCCGGCCCTGG
ATATGCTAGCGAAGGATCCCAAGCCCATCGAGGAAATCATTCAAGAGCATCTGCAGGTCTCAAATACACT
AAGTCCAAACACAAACAGCACTGAGCTAATCCAAGACACCAATTGCATGCCTTCTCAATTAGAACAGTTT
ATTACACAGCTTATAACTGTGCATCTTGCCATTCTTTTCGAGATAGCCATTTGCATTTGATTAACATGCT
TAGCTCGTTCTCAAGCCACAGTAAAATGGATTGCCTTTTGAGTTTCCATCGTTGTATAAATAGGCACTCA
TTCCTATAGCCTTGCTCTTTGGTCTTGTCTCTGTAATGGTAATAGCTGTAAGTCAGGATATAACACTCCA
GAAAAGAAACACCTAACAATCTAGAACTAGTGGATCCCCCGGGCTGCAGGAATTCATGTCTAAAGGTGAA
GAATTATTCACTGGTGTTGTCCCAATTTTGGTTGAATTAGATGGTGATGTTAATGGTCACAAATTTTCTG
TCTCCGGTGAAGGTGAAGGTGATGCTACTTACGGTAAATTGACCTTAAAATTTATTTGTACTACTGGTAA
ATTGCCGGTTCCATGGCCAACCTTAGTCACTACTTTCGGTTATGGTGTTCAATGTTTTGCTAGATACCCA
GATCATATGAAACAACATGACTTTTTCAAGTCTGCCATGCCAGAAGGTTATGTTCAAGAAAGAACTATTT
TTTTCAAAGATGACGGTAACTACAAGACCAGAGCTGAAGTCAAGTTTGAAGGTGATACCTTAGTTAATAG
AATCGAATTAAAAGGTATTGATTTTAAAGAAGATGGTAACATTTTAGGTCACAAATTGGAATACAACTAT
AACTCTCACAATGTTTACATCATGGCTGACAAACAAAAGAATGGTATCAAAGTTAACTTCAAAATTAGAC
ACAACATTGAAGATGGTTCTGTTCAATTAGCTGACCATTATCAACAAAATACTCCAATTGGTGATGGTCC
AGTCTTGTTACCAGACAACCATTACTTATCCACTCAATCTGCCTTATCCAAAGATCCAAACGAAAAGAGA
GACCACATGGTCTTGTTAGAATTTGTTACTGCTGCTGGTATTACCCATGGTATGGATGAATTGTACAAAT
AACTGCAGGTCGACCTCGAGAACACAACCCACAGCTACCACCATCAACAATATTTATATATATAACGTAC
ACATAGAAATCACACAAACAGAGTATTTATTCTTAACTACATGAACTACCATCAGACCGTCTGGGCCACT
ATATAATGTGCCATTCATAAACGTGATCACTTTACGTAGCAGGCAACCCCAGGTGAAAATTTTTCAGCGA
GCTGCCAGATTGTCAGGTGAAAAACTGAAAAAAACTTCTGGGCGATGAGCTTGTGGCGGGAAATTAAGTA
TATAAAGCAGTTAGTTTCTTCTGCTTCTTGTGGTTCTGGGTATTCTTGTAATATTTGGAAGAATAGAAAA
TCAAGACTACTGCCTTTCTTTTCATATTATAGAGGAAGAAATACGCACGAACACGATATAGAGGTAAAGG
TACCCGGGGATCCTCTAGAGTCGACCTGCAGGCATGCAAGCTTGGCGTAATCATGGTCATAGCTGTTTCC
TGTGTGAAATTGTTATCCGCTCACAATTCCACACAACATACGAGCCGGAAGCATAAAGTGTAAAGCCTGG
GGTGCCTAATGAGTGAGCTAACTCACATTAATTGCGTTGCGCTCACTGCCCGCTTTCCAGTCGGGAAACC
TGTCGTGCCAGCTGCATTAATGAATCGGCCAACGCGCGGGGAGAGGCGGTTTGCGTATTGGGCGCTCTTC
CGCTTCCTCGCTCACTGACTCGCTGCGCTCGGTCGTTCGGCTGCGGCGAGCGGTATCAGCTCACTCAAAG
GCGGTAATACGGTTATCCACAGAATCAGGGGATAACGCAGGAAAGAACATGTGAGCAAAAGGCCAGCAAA
AGGCCAGGAACCGTAAAAAGGCCGCGTTGCTGGCGTTTTTCCATAGGCTCCGCCCCCCTGACGAGCATCA
CAAAAATCGACGCTCAAGTCAGAGGTGGCGAAACCCGACAGGACTATAAAGATACCAGGCGTTTCCCCCT
GGAAGCTCCCTCGTGCGCTCTCCTGTTCCGACCCTGCCGCTTACCGGATACCTGTCCGCCTTTCTCCCTT
CGGGAAGCGTGGCGCTTTCTCATAGCTCACGCTGTAGGTATCTCAGTTCGGTGTAGGTCGTTCGCTCCAA
GCTGGGCTGTGTGCACGAACCCCCCGTTCAGCCCGACCGCTGCGCCTTATCCGGTAACTATCGTCTTGAG
TCCAACCCGGTAAGACACGACTTATCGCCACTGGCAGCAGCCACTGGTAACAGGATTAGCAGAGCGAGGT
ATGTAGGCGGTGCTACAGAGTTCTTGAAGTGGTGGCCTAACTACGGCTACACTAGAAGAACAGTATTTGG
TATCTGCGCTCTGCTGAAGCCAGTTACCTTCGGAAAAAGAGTTGGTAGCTCTTGATCCGGCAAACAAACC
ACCGCTGGTAGCGGTGGTTTTTTTGTTTGCAAGCAGCAGATTACGCGCAGAAAAAAAGGATCTCAAGAAG
ATCCTTTGATCTTTTCTACGGGGTCTGACGCTCAGTGGAACGAAAACTCACGTTAAGGGATTTTGGTCAT
GAGATTATCAAAAAGGATCTTCACCTAGATCCTTTTAAATTAAAAATGAAGTTTTAAATCAATCTAAAGT
ATATATGAGTAAACTTGGTCTGACAGTTACCAATGCTTAATCAGTGAGGCACCTATCTCAGCGATCTGTC
TATTTCGTTCATCCATAGTTGCCTGACTCCCCGTCGTGTAGATAACTACGATACGGGAGGGCTTACCATC
TGGCCCCAGTGCTGCAATGATACCGCGAGACCCACGCTCACCGGCTCCAGATTTATCAGCAATAAACCAG
CCAGCCGGAAGGGCCGAGCGCAGAAGTGGTCCTGCAACTTTATCCGCCTCCATCCAGTCTATTAATTGTT
GCCGGGAAGCTAGAGTAAGTAGTTCGCCAGTTAATAGTTTGCGCAACGTTGTTGCCATTGCTACAGGCAT
CGTGGTGTCACGCTCGTCGTTTGGTATGGCTTCATTCAGCTCCGGTTCCCAACGATCAAGGCGAGTTACA
TGATCCCCCATGTTGTGCAAAAAAGCGGTTAGCTCCTTCGGTCCTCCGATCGTTGTCAGAAGTAAGTTGG
CCGCAGTGTTATCACTCATGGTTATGGCAGCACTGCATAATTCTCTTACTGTCATGCCATCCGTAAGATG
CTTTTCTGTGACTGGTGAGTACTCAACCAAGTCATTCTGAGAATAGTGTATGCGGCGACCGAGTTGCTCT
TGCCCGGCGTCAATACGGGATAATACCGCGCCACATAGCAGAACTTTAAAAGTGCTCATCATTGGAAAAC
GTTCTTCGGGGCGAAAACTCTCAAGGATCTTACCGCTGTTGAGATCCAGTTCGATGTAACCCACTCGTGC
ACCCAACTGATCTTCAGCATCTTTTACTTTCACCAGCGTTTCTGGGTGAGCAAAAACAGGAAGGCAAAAT
GCCGCAAAAAAGGGAATAAGGGCGACACGGAAATGTTGAATACTCATACTCTTCCTTTTTCAATATTATT
GAAGCATTTATCAGGGTTATTGTCTCATGAGCGGATACATATTTGAATGTATTTAGAAAAATAAACAAAT
AGGGGTTCCGCGCACATTTCCCCGAAAAGTGCCACCTGACGTCGGGATCTCTAATGATGCAATTTTTGTT
TTGTACACTAAGATTCTATTTCGGAACTCTTACCCATGTCATTATTTACTTTATTTTCATTATTGTAATT
TTTTAAGCTTTTATTATGAATTATTTAAATACAATTCTTTTTGATCATGTGACAGACATCACTGAAAGAT
GTGCTCTGCGTTATTAGTCAGATTGAAATATACATTTTCATGTAGATATGATGTTCTTACTTTAAATGTT
GTTCCATTTGCTAGCTTAAATAGACGATATTATAAATTTAAGTATTCACTAAAAATCTGACCCATTAATG
TTAGAATTAGTATTATTTTTTGTGATATTACATTTTTATATTTTGGATTTCAACCAATGCTCTGCGATAT
GATTCAACAGAATAATATGTACAAGCTACTTTAATTCATATATACTAATAGATTCACAGATCCAGTACGA
CTGCAAGAATTTACGTTTTGTTTGAAATGGTAGTAGCTACACTAAATTAACAATGATCGATTAATCCACA
TCCACAGTGTGTAATCATCCTAATGAAAACAAGAATAACTACAAAAATGAATATAAACTTTTTGCATGTT
AGTCTGACGTCTAAGAAACCATTATTATCATGACATTAACCTATAAAAATAGGCGTATCACGAGGCCCTT
TCGTC
Features (pLannotate 1.2.2; 17 found; start..end, strand, type, name):
    137..186     +  misc_feature   bom (fragment): basis of mobility region from pBR322
    188..585     +  promoter       TEF1 promoter: S. cerevisiae TEF1; promoter for EF-1α
    605..1169    +  CDS            NrsR (fragment): nourseothricin acetyltransferase; Streptomyces noursei nat1; confers resistance to nourseothricin
   1178..1425    +  terminator     CYC1 terminator: S. cerevisiae CYC1; transcription terminator for CYC1
   1431..1482    +  misc_feature   bom (fragment): basis of mobility region from pBR322
   1488..1645    -  CDS            lacZα (fragment): LacZα fragment of β-galactosidase; lacZ fragment
   2680..2715    +  misc_feature   MCS (fragment): pBluescript multiple cloning site
   2716..3429    +  CDS            GFPmut3: GFPmut3 is a basic (constitutively fluorescent) green fluorescent protein published in 1996, derived from Aequorea victoria. It is reported to be a very rapidly-maturing weak dimer.
   3849..3893    +  misc_feature   MCS (fragment): pUC18/19 multiple cloning site
   3930..3946    -  protein_bind   lac operator: The lac repressor binds to the lac operator to inhibit transcription in E. coli. This inhibition can be relieved by adding lactose or isopropyl-β-D-thiogalactopyranoside (IPTG). lac repressor encoded by lacI
   3954..3984    -  promoter       lac promoter: promoter for the E. coli lac operon
   3999..4020    -  protein_bind   CAP binding site: CAP binding activates transcription in the presence of cAMP. E. coli catabolite activator protein
   4033..4125    -  CDS            lacI (fragment): lac repressor; lacI; The lac repressor binds to the lac operator to inhibit transcription in E. coli. This inhibition can be relieved by adding lactose or isopropyl-β-D-thiogalactopyranoside (IPTG).
   4308..4896    -  rep_origin     ori: high-copy-number ColE1/pMB1/pBR322/pUC origin of replication
   5067..5927    -  CDS            AmpR: β-lactamase; bla; confers resistance to ampicillin, carbenicillin, and related antibiotics
   5928..6032    -  promoter       AmpR promoter: bla
   6725..35      +  CDS            rop (fragment) (across the origin): Rop protein, which maintains plasmids at low copy number; rop
