[The description below was written by a language model from this plasmid's Addgene catalogue record and pLannotate feature annotations shown in this document.]
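Description:
pCN-MET3-GFP is a 6,725 bp expression plasmid for the yeast Candida glabrata, built on the pBM16 backbone. It was made by moving a MET3 promoter–GFP–terminator fragment from the related plasmid pCU-MET3-GFP into pBM16 by a SacI/Acc65I digest. In E. coli it is a high-copy plasmid that replicates from a ColE1/pUC-type origin and is selected with ampicillin through the bla gene and its own promoter. Selection in yeast relies on a nourseothricin resistance cassette in which the S. cerevisiae TEF1 promoter drives the Streptomyces noursei nat1 acetyltransferase, followed by the CYC1 terminator. This dominant drug marker means no auxotrophic host strain is needed. The feature table annotates no yeast replication origin or centromere, so neither the annotation nor the catalogue fields show how the plasmid is maintained in C. glabrata.

The payload is a 717 bp yeast-enhanced GFP (yeGFP), which the annotation software identifies as GFPmut3, a rapidly maturing green variant derived from Aequorea victoria. It sits between EcoRI and SalI cloning sites and is flanked by polylinker remnants. The catalogue lists its promoter as MET3, which presumably lies in the unannotated stretch upstream of the GFP coding sequence. The terminator downstream of GFP is also unannotated. MET3 promoters are generally repressed by methionine and cysteine, so the plasmid likely offers regulatable expression. It can report MET3 promoter activity or act as a template in which GFP is replaced by a gene of interest. Remnants of lacZα, the lac promoter and operator, lacI, rop and bom are leftovers from the cloning vectors. The depositor notes a single-nucleotide insertion found by repository sequencing and states that it does not affect plasmid function.
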