Addgene plasmid #45339: pCN-MET3-GFP
Depositing lab: Brendan Cormack. Depositing organization: Johns Hopkins University and School of Medicine. Publication: Expression plasmids for use in Candida glabrata. Zordan RE, Ren Y, Pan SJ, Rotondo G, De Las Penas A, Iluore J, Cormack BP. G3 (Bethesda). 2013 Oct 3;3(10):1675-86. doi: 10.1534/g3.113.006908. PubMed 23934995.
Backbone
  Vector backbone: pBM16
  Total vector size (bp): 6725
  Modifications to backbone: SacI/Acc65I digest used to move MET3pr-GFP-terminator fragment from pCU-MET3-GFP to the pBM16 backbone.
  Vector type: C. glabrata expression
  Selectable markers: nourseothricin (NAT)
Growth in bacteria
  Bacterial resistance: Ampicillin, 100 μg/mL
  Growth temperature: 37°C
  Growth strain: DH10B
  Copy number: High Copy
Gene/Insert
  Gene/Insert name: yeGFP (alt name: GFP)
  Species: Synthetic
  Insert size (bp): 717
  Promoter: MET3
  Cloning method: Restriction Enzyme; 5′ cloning site EcoRI (unknown if destroyed); 3′ cloning site SalI (unknown if destroyed)
  Sequencing primers: 5′ M13F
Terms and licenses: Academic/Nonprofit Terms; Industry Terms: Not Available to Industry
Depositor comments: Please note that Addgene's sequencing results found a single nucleotide insertion between bp# 427 and 428 when compared to the full plasmid sequence. According to the depositing laboratory, this insertion has no effect on the function of the plasmid.
How to cite: pCN-MET3-GFP was a gift from Brendan Cormack (Addgene plasmid # 45339 ; http://n2t.net/addgene:45339 ; RRID:Addgene_45339)
