>Addgene plasmid #45339 | pCN-MET3-GFP | addgene partial sequence | sequence record 66503 | yGFP-R 5'-GCATCACCTTCACCTTCACC-3'
ACATCACCATCTAATTCAACCAAAATTGGGACAACACCAGTGAATAATTCTTCACCTTTAGACATGAATT
CCTGCAGCCCGGGGGATCCACTAGTTCTAGATTGTTAGGTGTTTCTTTTCTGGAGTGTTATATCCTGACT
TACAGCTATTACCATTACAGAGACAAGACCAAAGAGCAAGGCTATAGGAATGAGTGCCTATTTATACAAC
GATGGAAACTCAAAAGGCAATCCATTTTACTGTGGCTTGAGAACGAGCTAAGCATGTTAATCAAATGCAA
ATGGCTATCTCGAAAAGAATGGCAAGATGCACAGTTATAAGCTGTGTAATAAACTGTTCTAATTGAGAAG
GCATGCAATTGGTGTCTTGGATTAGCTCAGTGCTGTTTGTGTTTGGACTTAGTGTATTTGAGACCTGCAG
ATGCTCTTGAATGATTTCCTCGATGGGCTTGGGATCCTTCGCTAGCATATCCAGGGCCGGAGGGAACCAT
ACAGTGTAGTGTATTGCAGTGTATTGTGTAGTGTAGTGTATCGTGTAGTACGTGAAATCAAACAATGTGA
CTAAAATATCTGTTTTCCCACCCCTTCTAGCCAAAGTCATGTGATATTTTCCCATTTGCTAGATCCCCCG
TAGCATTAAAGGGAGGCAGGAAATTGTATGCTTTAAATAACACCACAGTTTTTTTGCTTGACGTTTTTTC
TGCGTCGTTCGCGTTTTCTTGGCCCTGGCTGCACCGCTTTCTAATAGGATAAGTCCAGCCCGTGCGGTGT
GTGGTAAAGGTTATGTGTGGGGGATCGTATAGTAATATAACCTGATTTTGACTATCAAAGTCACGTGGCA
TTTTTTTTCCTTCGATTTATTCCTTTTTGACGGGGTTTTTGAAGATCATGTGATGTGGCTATCTTTGGGT
CCCATCCTACGCATATCACGTGTATTA
