>Addgene plasmid #45339 | pCN-MET3-GFP | addgene partial sequence | sequence record 66531 | CYC1 5'-GCGTGAATGTAAGCGTGAC-3'
TTAGGGGCAGGGCATGCTCATGTAGAGCGCCTGCTCGCCGTCCGAGGCGGTGCCGTCGTACAGGGCGGTG
TCCAGGCCGCAGAGGGTGAACCCCATCCGCCGGTACGCGTGGATCGCCGGTGCGTTGACGTTGGTGACCT
CCAGCCAGAGGTGCCCGGCGCCCAGCTCGCGGGCGAACTCCGTCGCGAGCCCCATCAACGCGCGCCCGAC
CCCGTGCCCCCGGTGCTCCGGGGCGACCTCGATGTCCTCGACGGTCAGCCGGCGGTTCCAGCCGGAGTAC
GAGACGACCACGAAGCCCGCCAGGTCGCCGTCGTCCCCGTACGCGACGAACGTCCGGGAGTCAGGGTCGC
CGTCCTCCCCGTCGTCCGATTCGTCGTCCGATTCGTCGTCGGGGAACACCTTGGTCAGGGGCGGGTCCAC
CGGCACCTCCCGCAGGGTGAAGCCGTCCCCGGTGGCGGTGACGCGGAAGACGGTGTCGGTGGTGAAGGAC
CCATCCAGTGCCTCGATGGCCTCGGCGTCCCCCGGGACACTGGTGCGGTATCGGTAAGCCGTGTCGTCAA
GAGTGGTGCCCATTTTAGATCCAAAACTTAGATTAGATTGCTATGCTTTCTTTCTAATGAGCAAGAAGTA
AAAAAAGTTGTAATAGAACAAGAAAAATGAAACTGAAACTTGAGAAATTGAAGACCGTTTATTAACTTAA
ATATCAATGGGAGGTCATCGAAAGAGAAAAAAATCAAAAAAAAAATTTTCAAGAAAAAGAAACGTGATAA
AAATTTTTATTGCCTTTTTCGACGAAGAAAAAGAAACGAGGCGGTCTCTTTTTTCTTTTCCAAACCTTTA
GTACGGGTAATTAACGACACC
